>Addgene plasmid #121633 | pBLO44.4_PPVpro | depositor full sequence | sequence record 231664 | pBLO44.4_PPVpro sequence 5389 bps
CTAGAGGTACCCGTTACATAACTTACGGTAAATGGCCCGCCTGGCTGACCGCCCAACGACCCCCGCCCAT
TGACGTCAATAGTAACGCCAATAGGGACTTTCCATTGACGTCAATGGGTGGAGTATTTACGGTAAACTGC
CCACTTGGCAGTACATCAAGTGTATCATATGCCAAGTACGCCCCCTATTGACGTCAATGACGGTAAATGG
CCCGCCTGGCATTGTGCCCAGTACATGACCTTATGGGACTTTCCTACTTGGCAGTACATCTACGTATTAG
TCATCGCTATTACCATGGTCGAGGTGAGCCCCACGTTCTGCTTCACTCTCCCCATCTCCCCCCCCTCCCC
ACCCCCAATTTTGTATTTATTTATTTTTTAATTATTTTGTGCAGCGATGGGGGCGGGGGGGGGGGGGGGG
CGCGCGCCAGGCGGGGCGGGGCGGGGCGAGGGGCGGGGCGGGGCGAGGCGGAGAGGTGCGGCGGCAGCCA
ATCAGAGCGGCGCGCTCCGAAAGTTTCCTTTTATGGCGAGGCGGCGGCGGCGGCGGCCCTATAAAAAGCG
AAGCGCGCGGCGGGCGGGAGTCGCTGCGACGCTGCCTTCGCCCCGTGCCCCGCTCCGCCGCCGCCTCGCG
CCGCCCGCCCCGGCTCTGACTGACCGCGTTACTCCCACAGGTGAGCGGGCGGGACGGCCCTTCTCCTCCG
GGCTGTAATTAGCTGAGCAAGAGGTAAGGGTTTAAGGGATGGTTGGTTGGTGGGGTATTAATGTTTAATT
ACCTGGAGCACCTGCCTGAAATCACTTTTTTTCAGGTTGGACCGGTGCCACCATGGCCAGCAGCAAATCT
CTTTTTAGAGGGTTGCGCGACTATAATCCCATCGCGTCATCTATTTGCCAACTCAATAACTCCTCTGGGG
CACGGCAGAGCGAGATGTTCGGCCTTGGTTTTGGAGGATTGATTGTTACGAATCAACACCTTTTCAAGCG
CAACGATGGCGAACTGACAATTAGATCCCATCACGGCGAGTTTGTGGTCAAAGACACCAAAACGCTCAAG
CTCCTCCCATGTAAAGGACGGGATATTGTCATTATACGGCTGCCCAAAGATTTCCCACCGTTCCCCAGAA
GGCTCCAGTTCAGGACGCCGACCACTGAGGATCGCGTCTGTTTGATAGGGTCAAACTTTCAAACGAAATC
AATCTCTTCCACTATGTCCGAGACTAGCGCTACATATCCCGTGGACAATTCTCACTTTTGGAAACACTGG
ATCAGCACTAAAGACGGCCACTGCGGACTCCCGATCGTATCTACACGGGACGGTAGTATTCTGGGCCTGC
ATTCTTTGGCAAACTCAACGAACACGCAAAATTTCTATGCGGCTTTCCCAGATAATTTTGAGACAACGTA
CCTGTCCAATCAAGATAACGATAATTGGATAAAGCAGTGGCGGTATAATCCAGATGAAGTCTGTTGGGGG
TCACTGCAACTCAAAAGAGACATACCCCAATCCCCTTTCACCATCTGTAAACTTCTCACGGATCTTGATG
GGGAGTTTGTCTACACCCAGACTAGTGATTACAAAGATGACGATGACAAAGACTACAAGGATGATGATGA
TAAGGGATCCGAATCCGGCAGTGGAGCCACGAACTTCTCTCTGTTAAAGCAAGCAGGAGACGTGGAAGAA
AACCCCGGTCCTATGTCTGAACTCATCAAGGAGAACATGCACATGAAACTCTACATGGAGGGGACCGTAG
ACAATCATCACTTCAAGTGTACAAGTGAAGGGGAGGGGAAGCCTTACGAAGGGACTCAAACTATGAGAAT
TAAGGTTGTCGAGGGCGGCCCCCTTCCCTTTGCGTTTGACATCCTCGCCACCAGTTTCTTGTATGGTTCC
AAGACGTTTATAAATCATACACAGGGAATACCTGACTTCTTTAAACAAAGTTTTCCAGAGGGTTTCACAT
GGGAAAGGGTTACCACTTATGAGGATGGCGGAGTACTCACCGCTACCCAAGATACATCTCTGCAAGATGG
TTGCCTGATTTACAATGTAAAAATCCGAGGAGTTAACTTTACATCCAATGGTCCTGTTATGCAGAAAAAG
ACATTGGGGTGGGAAGCATTTACAGAAACGCTCTACCCCGCCGACGGGGGCTTGGAGGGCCGCAATGACA
TGGCTCTCAAATTGGTAGGTGGTAGTCATCTTATCGCGAACGCGAAAACTACCTACCGATCCAAGAAGCC
CGCTAAAAATCTCAAAATGCCGGTCTATTACGTGGACTACAGACTGGAACGCAAGGAAGCTAACAACGAG
ACATACGTTGAGCAACATGAAGTGGCCGTGGCCAGATATTGCGATCTGCCGAGTAAGCTCGGGCACAAAT
TGAACTAAGAATTCCTAGAGCTCGCTGATCAGCCTCGACTGTGCCTTCTAGTTGCCAGCCATCTGTTGTT
TGCCCCTCCCCCGTGCCTTCCTTGACCCTGGAAGGTGCCACTCCCACTGTCCTTTCCTAATAAAATGAGG
AAATTGCATCGCATTGTCTGAGTAGGTGTCATTCTATTCTGGGGGGTGGGGTGGGGCAGGACAGCAAGGG
GGAGGATTGGGAAGAGAATAGCAGGCATGCTGGGGAGCGGCCGCAGGAACCCCTAGTGATGGAGTTGGCC
ACTCCCTCTCTGCGCGCTCGCTCGCTCACTGAGGCCGGGCGACCAAAGGTCGCCCGACGCCCGGGCTTTG
CCCGGGCGGCCTCAGTGAGCGAGCGAGCGCGCAGCTGCCTGCAGGGGCGCCTGATGCGGTATTTTCTCCT
TACGCATCTGTGCGGTATTTCACACCGCATA
[142 nt withheld, positions 2832-2973]
C
[141 nt withheld, positions 2975-3115]
CCTTTGACGTTGGAGTCCACGTTCTTT
[37 nt withheld, positions 3143-3179]
ACCCTATCTCGGGCTATTCTTTTGATTTATAAGGGATTTTGCCGATTTCGGCCTATTGGTTAAAAAATGA
GCTGATTTAACAAAAATTTAACGCGAATTTTAACAAAATATTAACGTTTACAATTTTATGGTGCACTCTC
AGTACAATCTGCTCTGATGCCGCATAGTTAAGCCAGCCCCGACACCCGCCAACACCCGCTGACGCGCCCT
GACGGGCTTGTCTGCTCCCGGCATCCGCTTACAGACAAGCTGTGACCGTCTCCGGGAGCTGCATGTGTCA
GAGGTTTTCACCGTCATCACCGAAACGCGCGAGACGAAAGGGCCTCGTGATACGCCTATTTTTATAGGTT
AATGTCATGATAATAATGGTTTCTTAGACGTCAGGTGGCACTTTTCGGGGAAATGTGCGCGGAACCCCTA
TTTGTTTATTTTTCTAAATACATTCAAATATGTATCCGCTCATGAGACAATAACCCTGATAAATGCTTCA
ATAATATTGAAAAAGGAAGAGTATGAGTATTCAACATTTCCGTGTCGCCCTTATTCCCTTTTTTGCGGCA
TTTTGCCTTCCTGTTTTTGCTCACCCAGAAACGCTGGTGAAAGTAAAAGATGCTGAAGATCAGTTGGGTG
CACGAGTGGGTTACATCGAACTGGATCTCAACAGCGGTAAGATCCTTGAGAGTTTTCGCCCCGAAGAACG
TTTTCCAATGATGAGCACTTTTAAAGTTCTGCTATGTGGCGCGGTATTATCCCGTATTGACGCCGGGCAA
GAGCAACTCGGTCGCCGCATACACTATTCTCAGAATGACTTGGTTGAGTACTCACCAGTCACAGAAAAGC
ATCTTACGGATGGCATGACAGTAAGAGAATTATGCAGTGCTGCCATAACCATGAGTGATAACACTGCGGC
CAACTTACTTCTGACAACGATCGGAGGACCGAAGGAGCTAACCGCTTTTTTGCACAACATGGGGGATCAT
GTAACTCGCCTTGATCGTTGGGAACCGGAGCTGAATGAAGCCATACCAAACGACGAGCGTGACACCACGA
TGCCTGTAGCAATGGCAACAACGTTGCGCAAACTATTAACTGGCGAACTACTTACTCTAGCTTCCCGGCA
ACAATTAATAGACTGGATGGAGGCGGATAAAGTTGCAGGACCACTTCTGCGCTCGGCCCTTCCGGCTGGC
TGGTTTATTGCTGATAAATCTGGAGCCGGTGAGCGTGGAAGCCGCGGTATCATTGCAGCACTGGGGCCAG
ATGGTAAGCCCTCCCGTATCGTAGTTATCTACACGACGGGGAGTCAGGCAACTATGGATGAACGAAATAG
ACAGATCGCTGAGATAGGTGCCTCACTGATTAAGCATTGGTAACTGTCAGACCAAGTTTACTCATATATA
CTTTAGATTGATTTAAAACTTCATTTTTAATTTAAAAGGATCTAGGTGAAGATCCTTTTTGATAATCTCA
TGACCAAAATCCCTTAACGTGAGTTTTCGTTCCACTGAGCGTCAGACCCCGTAGAAAAGATCAAAGGATC
TTCTTGAGATCCTTTTTTTCTGCGCGTAATCTGCTGCTTGCAAACAAAAAAACCACCGCTACCAGCGGTG
GTTTGTTTGCCGGATCAAGAGCTACCAACTCTTTTTCCGAAGGTAACTGGCTTCAGCAGAGCGCAGATAC
CAAATACTGTCCTTCTAGTGTAGCCGTAGTTAGGCCACCACTTCAAGAACTCTGTAGCACCGCCTACATA
CCTCGCTCTGCTAATCCTGTTACCAGTGGCTGCTGCCAGTGGCGATAAGTCGTGTCTTACCGGGTTGGAC
TCAAGACGATAGTTACCGGATAAGGCGCAGCGGTCGGGCTGAACGGGGGGTTCGTGCACACAGCCCAGCT
TGGAGCGAACGACCTACACCGAACTGAGATACCTACAGCGTGAGCTATGAGAAAGCGCCACGCTTCCCGA
AGGGAGAAAGGCGGACAGGTATCCGGTAAGCGGCAGGGTCGGAACAGGAGAGCGCACGAGGGAGCTTCCA
GGGGGAAACGCCTGGTATCTTTATAGTCCTGTCGGGTTTCGCCACCTCTGACTTGAGCGTCGATTTTTGT
GATGCTCGTCAGGGGGGCGGAGCCTATGGAAAAACGCCAGCAACGCGGCCTTTTTACGGTTCCTGGCCTT
TTGCTGGCCTTTTGCTCACATGTAGCGCGCGTGCGCCAAT
Features (pLannotate 1.2.2; 17 found; start..end, strand, type, name):
     12..297     +  enhancer       CMV enhancer: human cytomegalovirus immediate early enhancer; contains an 18-bp deletion relative to the standard CMV enhancer
    299..576     +  promoter       chicken β-actin promoter: No description available
    577..805     +  intron         hybrid intron: hybrid between chicken β-actin (CBA) and minute virus of mice (MMV) introns (Gray et al., 2011)
    832..1563    +  CDS            POLG_PPVD (fragment): Experimental evidence at protein level: Swiss-Prot protein existence level 1. [Nuclear inclusion protein A]: has RNA-binding and proteolytic activities. From Plum pox potyvirus (strain D) (PPV).
   1567..1583    +  CDS            5xFLAG (fragment): five tandem FLAG® epitope tags
   1594..1615    +  CDS            2xFLAG (fragment): two tandem FLAG® epitope tags
   1636..1692    +  CDS            P2A: 2A peptide from porcine teschovirus-1 polyprotein Eukaryotic ribosomes fail to insert a peptide bond between the Gly and Pro residues, yielding separate polypeptides.
   1693..2385    +  CDS            TagBFP: TagBFP is a basic (constitutively fluorescent) blue fluorescent protein published in 2008, derived from Entacmaea quadricolor. It is reported to be a very rapidly-maturing monomer with very low acid sensitivity.
   2419..2530    +  polyA_signal   bGH poly(A) signal: bovine growth hormone polyadenylation signal
   2635..2775    +  repeat_region  AAV2 ITR: inverted terminal repeat of adeno-associated virus serotype 2 inverted
   2780..2831    -  misc_feature   bom (fragment): basis of mobility region from pBR322
   2850..3230    +  rep_origin     M13 ori (sequence partly withheld): M13 bacteriophage origin of replication; arrow indicates direction of (+) strand synthesis
   3306..3355    -  misc_feature   bom (fragment): basis of mobility region from pBR322
   3457..3492    -  CDS            rop (fragment): Rop protein, which maintains plasmids at low copy number; rop
   3587..3691    +  promoter       AmpR promoter: bla
   3692..4552    +  CDS            AmpR: β-lactamase; bla; confers resistance to ampicillin, carbenicillin, and related antibiotics
   4723..5311    +  rep_origin     ori: high-copy-number ColE1/pMB1/pBR322/pUC origin of replication
