>Addgene plasmid #121633 | pBLO44.4_PPVpro | addgene full sequence | sequence record 237426 | Addgene NGS Result
CTAGAGGTACCCGTTACATAACTTACGGTAAATGGCCCGCCTGGCTGACCGCCCAACGACCCCCGCCCAT
TGACGTCAATAGTAACGCCAATAGGGACTTTCCATTGACGTCAATGGGTGGAGTATTTACGGTAAACTGC
CCACTTGGCAGTACATCAAGTGTATCATATGCCAAGTACGCCCCCTATTGACGTCAATGACGGTAAATGG
CCCGCCTGGCATTGTGCCCAGTACATGACCTTATGGGACTTTCCTACTTGGCAGTACATCTACGTATTAG
TCATCGCTATTACCATGGTCGAGGTGAGCCCCACGTTCTGCTTCACTCTCCCCATCTCCCCCCCCTCCCC
ACCCCCAATTTTGTATTTATTTATTTTTTAATTATTTTGTGCAGCGATGGGGGCGGGGGGGGGGGGGGGG
CGCGCGCCRGGSGGGGSGGGGSGGGGSGRGGGGSGGGGSGGGGSGRGGCGGAGAGGTGCGGCGGCAGCCA
ATCAGAGCGGCGCGCTCCGAAAGTTTCCTTTTATGGCGAGGCGGCGGCGGCGGCGGCCCTATAAAAAGCG
AAGCGCGCGGCGGGCGGGAGTCGCTGCGCGCTGCCTTCGCCCCGTGCCCCGCTCCGCCGCCGCCTCGCGC
CGCCCGCCCCGGCTCTGACTGACCGCGTTACTCCCACAGGTGAGCGGGCGGGACGGCCCTTCTCCTCCGG
GCTGTAATTAGCTGAGCAAGAGGTAAGGGTTTAAGGGATGGTTGGTTGGTGGGGTATTAATGTTTAATTA
CCTGGAGCACCTGCCTGAAATCACTTTTTTTCAGGTTGGACCGGTGCCACCATGGCCAGCAGCAAATCTC
TTTTTAGAGGGTTGCGCGACTATAATCCCATCGCGTCATCTATTTGCCAACTCAATAACTCCTCTGGGGC
ACGGCAGAGCGAGATGTTCGGCCTTGGTTTTGGAGGATTGATTGTTACGAATCAACACCTTTTCAAGCGC
AACGATGGCGAACTGACAATTAGATCCCATCACGGCGAGTTTGTGGTCAAAGACACCAAAACGCTCAAGC
TCCTCCCATGTAAAGGACGGGATATTGTCATTATACGGCTGCCCAAAGATTTCCCACCGTTCCCCAGAAG
GCTCCAGTTCAGGACGCCGACCACTGAGGATCGCGTCTGTTTGATAGGGTCAAACTTTCAAACGAAATCA
ATCTCTTCCACTATGTCCGAGACTAGCGCTACATATCCCGTGGACAATTCTCACTTTTGGAAACACTGGA
TCAGCACTAAAGACGGCCACTGCGGACTCCCGATCGTATCTACACGGGACGGTAGTATTCTGGGCCTGCA
TTCTTTGGCAAACTCAACGAACACGCAAAATTTCTATGCGGCTTTCCCAGATAATTTTGAGACAACGTAC
CTGTCCAATCAAGATAACGATAATTGGATAAAGCAGTGGCGGTATAATCCAGATGAAGTCTGTTGGGGGT
CACTGCAACTCAAAAGAGACATACCCCAATCCCCTTTCACCATCTGTAAACTTCTCACGGATCTTGATGG
GGAGTTTGTCTACACCCAGACTAGTGATTACAAAGATGACGATGACAAAGACTACAAGGATGATGATGAT
AAGGGATCCGAATCCGGCAGTGGAGCCACGAACTTCTCTCTGTTAAAGCAAGCAGGAGACGTGGAAGAAA
ACCCCGGTCCTATGTCTGAACTCATCAAGGAGAACATGCACATGAAACTCTACATGGAGGGGACCGTAGA
CAATCATCACTTCAAGTGTACAAGTGAAGGGGAGGGGAAGCCTTACGAAGGGACTCAAACTATGAGAATT
AAGGTTGTCGAGGGCGGCCCCCTTCCCTTTGCGTTTGACATCCTCGCCACCAGTTTCTTGTATGGTTCCA
AGACGTTTATAAATCATACACAGGGAATACCTGACTTCTTTAAACAAAGTTTTCCAGAGGGTTTCACATG
GGAAAGGGTTACCACTTATGAGGATGGCGGAGTACTCACCGCTACCCAAGATACATCTCTGCAAGATGGT
TGCCTGATTTACAATGTAAAAATCCGAGGAGTTAACTTTACATCCAATGGTCCTGTTATGCAGAAAAAGA
CATTGGGGTGGGAAGCATTTACAGAAACGCTCTACCCCGCCGACGGGGGCTTGGAGGGCCGCAATGACAT
GGCTCTCAAATTGGTAGGTGGTAGTCATCTTATCGCGAACGCGAAAACTACCTACCGATCCAAGAAGCCC
GCTAAAAATCTCAAAATGCCGGTCTATTACGTGGACTACAGACTGGAACGCAAGGAAGCTAACAACGAGA
CATACGTTGAGCAACATGAAGTGGCCGTGGCCAGATATTGCGATCTGCCGAGTAAGCTCGGGCACAAATT
GAACTAAGAATTCCTAGAGCTCGCTGATCAGCCTCGACTGTGCCTTCTAGTTGCCAGCCATCTGTTGTTT
GCCCCTCCCCCGTGCCTTCCTTGACCCTGGAAGGTGCCACTCCCACTGTCCTTTCCTAATAAAATGAGGA
AATTGCATCGCATTGTCTGAGTAGGTGTCATTCTATTCTGGGGGGTGGGGTGGGGCAGGACAGCAAGGGG
GAGGATTGGGAAGAGAATAGCAGGCATGCTGGGGAGCGGCCGCAGGAACCCCTAGTGATGGAGTTGGCCA
CTCCCTCTCTGCGCGCTCGCTCGCTCACTGAGGCCGGGCGACCAAAGGTCGCCCGACGCCCGGGCTTTGC
CCGGGCGGCCTCAGTGAGCGAGCGAGCGCGCAGCTGCCTGCAGGGGCGCCTGATGCGGTATTTTCTCCTT
ACGCATCTGTGCGGTATTTCACACCGCATA
[95 nt withheld, positions 2831-2925]
T
[46 nt withheld, positions 2927-2972]
C
[141 nt withheld, positions 2974-3114]
CCTTTGACGTTGGAGTCCACGTTCTTT
[37 nt withheld, positions 3142-3178]
ACTCTATCTCGGGCTATTCTTTTGATTTATAAGGGATTTTGCCGATTTCGGTCTATTGGTTAAAAAATGA
GCTGATTTAACAAAAATTTAACGCGAATTTTAACAAAATATTAACGTTTACAATTTTATGGTGCACTCTC
AGTACAATCTGCTCTGATGCCGCATAGTTAAGCCAGCCCCGACACCCGCCAACACCCGCTGACGCGCCCT
GACGGGCTTGTCTGCTCCCGGCATCCGCTTACAGACAAGCTGTGACCGTCTCCGGGAGCTGCATGTGTCA
GAGGTTTTCACCGTCATCACCGAAACGCGCGAGACGAAAGGGCCTCGTGATACGCCTATTTTTATAGGTT
AATGTCATGATAATAATGGTTTCTTAGACGTCAGGTGGCACTTTTCGGGGAAATGTGCGCGGAACCCCTA
TTTGTTTATTTTTCTAAATACATTCAAATATGTATCCGCTCATGAGACAATAACCCTGATAAATGCTTCA
ATAATATTGAAAAAGGAAGAGTATGAGTATTCAACATTTCCGTGTCGCCCTTATTCCCTTTTTTGCGGCA
TTTTGCCTTCCTGTTTTTGCTCACCCAGAAACGCTGGTGAAAGTAAAAGATGCTGAAGATCAGTTGGGTG
CACGAGTGGGTTACATCGAACTGGATCTCAACAGCGGTAAGATCCTTGAGAGTTTTCGCCCCGAAGAACG
TTTTCCAATGATGAGCACTTTTAAAGTTCTGCTATGTGGCGCGGTATTATCCCGTATTGACGCCGGGCAA
GAGCAACTCGGTCGCCGCATACACTATTCTCAGAATGACTTGGTTGAGTACTCACCAGTCACAGAAAAGC
ATCTTACGGATGGCATGACAGTAAGAGAATTATGCAGTGCTGCCATAACCATGAGTGATAACACTGCGGC
CAACTTACTTCTGACAACGATCGGAGGACCGAAGGAGCTAACCGCTTTTTTGCACAACATGGGGGATCAT
GTAACTCGCCTTGATCGTTGGGAACCGGAGCTGAATGAAGCCATACCAAACGACGAGCGTGACACCACGA
TGCCTGTAGCAATGGCAACAACGTTGCGCAAACTATTAACTGGCGAACTACTTACTCTAGCTTCCCGGCA
ACAATTAATAGACTGGATGGAGGCGGATAAAGTTGCAGGACCACTTCTGCGCTCGGCCCTTCCGGCTGGC
TGGTTTATTGCTGATAAATCTGGAGCCGGTGAGCGTGGAAGCCGCGGTATCATTGCAGCACTGGGGCCAG
ATGGTAAGCCCTCCCGTATCGTAGTTATCTACACGACGGGGAGTCAGGCAACTATGGATGAACGAAATAG
ACAGATCGCTGAGATAGGTGCCTCACTGATTAAGCATTGGTAACTGTCAGACCAAGTTTACTCATATATA
CTTTAGATTGATTTAAAACTTCATTTTTAATTTAAAAGGATCTAGGTGAAGATCCTTTTTGATAATCTCA
TGACCAAAATCCCTTAACGTGAGTTTTCGTTCCACTGAGCGTCAGACCCCGTAGAAAAGATCAAAGGATC
TTCTTGAGATCCTTTTTTTCTGCGCGTAATCTGCTGCTTGCAAACAAAAAAACCACCGCTACCAGCGGTG
GTTTGTTTGCCGGATCAAGAGCTACCAACTCTTTTTCCGAAGGTAACTGGCTTCAGCAGAGCGCAGATAC
CAAATACTGTTCTTCTAGTGTAGCCGTAGTTAGGCCACCACTTCAAGAACTCTGTAGCACCGCCTACATA
CCTCGCTCTGCTAATCCTGTTACCAGTGGCTGCTGCCAGTGGCGATAAGTCGTGTCTTACCGGGTTGGAC
TCAAGACGATAGTTACCGGATAAGGCGCAGCGGTCGGGCTGAACGGGGGGTTCGTGCACACAGCCCAGCT
TGGAGCGAACGACCTACACCGAACTGAGATACCTACAGCGTGAGCTATGAGAAAGCGCCACGCTTCCCGA
AGGGAGAAAGGCGGACAGGTATCCGGTAAGCGGCAGGGTCGGAACAGGAGAGCGCACGAGGGAGCTTCCA
GGGGGAAACGCCTGGTATCTTTATAGTCCTGTCGGGTTTCGCCACCTCTGACTTGAGCGTCGATTTTTGT
GATGCTCGTCAGGGGGGCGGAGCCTATGGAAAAACGCCAGCAACGCGGCCTTTTTACGGTTCCTGGCCTT
TTGCTGGCCTTTTGCTCACATGTAGCGCGCGTGCGCCAAT
Features (pLannotate 1.2.2; 17 found; start..end, strand, type, name):
     12..297     +  enhancer       CMV enhancer: human cytomegalovirus immediate early enhancer; contains an 18-bp deletion relative to the standard CMV enhancer
    299..576     +  promoter       chicken β-actin promoter: No description available
    577..804     +  intron         hybrid intron: hybrid between chicken β-actin (CBA) and minute virus of mice (MMV) introns (Gray et al., 2011)
    831..1562    +  CDS            POLG_PPVD (fragment): Experimental evidence at protein level: Swiss-Prot protein existence level 1. [Nuclear inclusion protein A]: has RNA-binding and proteolytic activities. From Plum pox potyvirus (strain D) (PPV).
   1566..1582    +  CDS            5xFLAG (fragment): five tandem FLAG® epitope tags
   1593..1614    +  CDS            2xFLAG (fragment): two tandem FLAG® epitope tags
   1635..1691    +  CDS            P2A: 2A peptide from porcine teschovirus-1 polyprotein Eukaryotic ribosomes fail to insert a peptide bond between the Gly and Pro residues, yielding separate polypeptides.
   1692..2384    +  CDS            TagBFP: TagBFP is a basic (constitutively fluorescent) blue fluorescent protein published in 2008, derived from Entacmaea quadricolor. It is reported to be a very rapidly-maturing monomer with very low acid sensitivity.
   2418..2529    +  polyA_signal   bGH poly(A) signal: bovine growth hormone polyadenylation signal
   2634..2774    +  repeat_region  AAV2 ITR: inverted terminal repeat of adeno-associated virus serotype 2 inverted
   2779..2830    -  misc_feature   bom (fragment): basis of mobility region from pBR322
   2849..3304    +  rep_origin     f1 ori (sequence partly withheld): f1 bacteriophage origin of replication; arrow indicates direction of (+) strand synthesis
   3305..3354    -  misc_feature   bom (fragment): basis of mobility region from pBR322
   3456..3491    -  CDS            rop (fragment): Rop protein, which maintains plasmids at low copy number; rop
   3586..3690    +  promoter       AmpR promoter: bla
   3691..4551    +  CDS            AmpR: β-lactamase; bla; confers resistance to ampicillin, carbenicillin, and related antibiotics
   4722..5310    +  rep_origin     ori: high-copy-number ColE1/pMB1/pBR322/pUC origin of replication
