[The description below was written by a language model from this plasmid's Addgene catalogue record and pLannotate feature annotations shown in this document.]
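Description:
pBLO44.4_PPVpro is a pUC-based mammalian expression plasmid of about 5.4 kb, catalogued as an empty backbone although both sequence records show a complete expression cassette. It is maintained in E. coli at high copy through a ColE1/pUC origin and selected with ampicillin via the bla gene and its native promoter. The backbone also carries a filamentous phage origin (called f1 in one annotation and M13 in the other), short non-functional remnants of bom and rop, and a single annotated AAV2 inverted terminal repeat downstream of the cassette. With only one ITR detected, the record does not support treating it as an AAV packaging vector.

Expression is driven by a CAG-type hybrid promoter made of a CMV immediate-early enhancer, the chicken β-actin promoter and a hybrid CBA/MVM intron. The catalogue summarises this as "CMV-intron". The repository's sequencing could not fully resolve this promoter region, so the depositor's sequence is the reference for it. Downstream lies a fragment of the plum pox potyvirus polyprotein matching nuclear inclusion protein A, the viral protease domain, followed by partial matches to FLAG epitope repeats that suggest a C-terminal FLAG-type tag. A P2A peptide then links the protease to a blue fluorescent protein, annotated as TagBFP and named mTagBFP2 by the depositor, and the transcript ends at a bGH polyadenylation signal. Ribosomal skipping at P2A yields separate protease and BFP polypeptides from one mRNA, so blue fluorescence marks transfected, protease-expressing cells.

The record does not state a specific application. The design fits delivery of a sequence-specific potyviral protease into mammalian cells, and the associated publication concerns engineering switchable Cas9 proteins.
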