Addgene plasmid #121633: pBLO44.4_PPVpro
Purpose: (Empty Backbone) CMV-intron_Pro_P2A-mTagBFP2_AmpR_ColE1
Depositing lab: David Savage. Depositing organization: University of California, Berkeley. Publication: Profiling of engineering hotspots identifies an allosteric CRISPR-Cas9 switch. Oakes BL, Nadler DC, Flamholz A, Fellmann C, Staahl BT, Doudna JA, Savage DF. Nat Biotechnol. 2016 May 2. doi: 10.1038/nbt.3528. PubMed 27136077.
Backbone
  Vector backbone: pUC
  Backbone size (bp): 5389
  Vector type: Mammalian Expression
  Promoter: chicken beta actin promoter
Growth in bacteria
  Bacterial resistance: Ampicillin, 100 μg/mL
  Growth temperature: 37°C
  Growth strain: DH5alpha
  Copy number: High Copy
Terms and licenses: Academic/Nonprofit Terms; Industry Terms: Not Available to Industry
Depositor comments: Note: Addgene NGS unable to fully resolve CAG promoter sequence. Please refer to depositor's sequence for this section of the plasmid.
How to cite: pBLO44.4_PPVpro was a gift from David Savage (Addgene plasmid # 121633 ; http://n2t.net/addgene:121633 ; RRID:Addgene_121633)
